Addgene plasmid #67302: pcDNA3.1_Lifeact-mCherry
Purpose: Fluorescent indicator for F-actin
Depositing lab: Moritoshi Sato. Depositing organization: The University of Tokyo. Publication: Engineered pairs of distinct photoswitches for optogenetic control of cellular proteins. Kawano F, Suzuki H, Furuya A, Sato M. Nat Commun. 2015 Feb 24;6:6256. doi: 10.1038/ncomms7256. PubMed 25708714.
Backbone
  Vector backbone: pcDNA3.1(+)
  Backbone manufacturer: Invitrogen
  Backbone size w/o insert (bp): 5354
  Vector type: Mammalian Expression
  Selectable markers: Neomycin (select with G418)
Growth in bacteria
  Bacterial resistance: Ampicillin, 100 μg/mL
  Growth temperature: 37°C
  Growth strain: DH5alpha
  Copy number: High Copy
Gene/Insert
  Gene/Insert name: Lifeact-mCherry
  Species: Synthetic
  Insert size (bp): 789
  Promoter: CMV
  Cloning method: Restriction Enzyme; 5′ cloning site HindIII (not destroyed); 3′ cloning site XbaI (not destroyed)
  Sequencing primers: 5′ CMV-F; 3′ BGH-rev
Terms and licenses: Academic/Nonprofit Terms; Industry Terms: Not Available to Industry
How to cite: pcDNA3.1_Lifeact-mCherry was a gift from Moritoshi Sato (Addgene plasmid # 67302 ; http://n2t.net/addgene:67302 ; RRID:Addgene_67302)
