[The description below was written by a language model from this plasmid's Addgene catalogue record and pLannotate feature annotations shown in this document.]
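Description:
pcDNA3.1_Lifeact-mCherry is a mammalian expression plasmid built on the Invitrogen pcDNA3.1(+) backbone, with a total annotated length of 6,143 bp. It is propagated in E. coli as a high-copy plasmid through a ColE1/pUC-type origin and is selected with ampicillin via the β-lactamase gene and its native promoter. An f1 phage origin is also present, which allows single-stranded DNA production. For mammalian cells, the backbone carries a neomycin phosphotransferase gene driven by the SV40 enhancer/early promoter and terminated by the SV40 polyadenylation signal, permitting G418 selection of stable transfectants.

The payload is a 789 bp synthetic Lifeact-mCherry fusion cloned between the HindIII and XbaI sites, both of which are retained. Lifeact appears in the feature table as a short fragment of yeast ABP140, an F-actin-binding protein, and it is placed directly upstream of, and contiguous with, the monomeric red fluorescent protein mCherry. Transcription is driven by the human cytomegalovirus immediate early enhancer and promoter and terminated by the bovine growth hormone polyadenylation signal. A T7 promoter lies between the CMV promoter and the insert and could support in vitro transcription. Several small annotated fragments (bom, a truncated HIV-1 LTR match, ble, lacI and the lac promoter/operator region) appear to be backbone remnants or short similarity matches from automated annotation rather than functional parts of the design.

The recorded purpose is a fluorescent indicator for F-actin: the expressed fusion labels filamentous actin in red, allowing the actin cytoskeleton to be visualised in transfected mammalian cells.
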