Features (pLannotate 1.2.2; 21 found; start..end, strand, type, name):
     28..80      -  misc_feature   bom (fragment): basis of mobility region from pBR322
    235..614     +  enhancer       CMV enhancer: human cytomegalovirus immediate early enhancer
    615..818     +  promoter       CMV promoter: human cytomegalovirus (CMV) immediate early promoter
    814..847     +  LTR            5' LTR (truncated) (fragment): truncated 5' long terminal repeat (LTR) from HIV-1
    863..881     +  promoter       T7 promoter: promoter for bacteriophage T7 RNA polymerase
    923..994     +  CDS            ABP140 (fragment): AB140_YEAST - Also known as TRM140. Experimental evidence at protein level: Swiss-Prot protein existence level 1. S-adenosyl-L-methionine-dependent methyltransferase that mediates N(3)-methylcytidine modification of residue 32 of the tRNA anticodon loop of tRNA(Thr) and tRNA(Ser). Binds F-actin and shows weak F-actin cross-linking activity. From Saccharomyces cerevisiae (strain ATCC 204508 / S288c) (Baker's yeast).
    995..1702    +  CDS            mCherry: mCherry is a basic (constitutively fluorescent) red fluorescent protein published in 2004, derived from Discosoma sp.. It is reported to be a very rapidly-maturing monomer with low acid sensitivity.
   1743..1967    +  polyA_signal   bGH poly(A) signal: bovine growth hormone polyadenylation signal
   1971..1992    +  promoter       SV40 promoter (fragment): SV40 enhancer and early promoter
   2013..2441    +  rep_origin     f1 ori (sequence partly withheld): f1 bacteriophage origin of replication; arrow indicates direction of (+) strand synthesis
   2455..2784    +  promoter       SV40 promoter: SV40 enhancer and early promoter
   2851..3642    +  CDS            neo: KKA2_KLEPN - Also known as kan, nptII. Experimental evidence at protein level: Swiss-Prot protein existence level 1. Resistance to kanamycin, neomycin, paromomycin, ribostamycin, butirosin and gentamicin B. From Klebsiella pneumoniae.
   3666..3824    +  CDS            ble (fragment): BLE_KLEPN - Experimental evidence at protein level: Swiss-Prot protein existence level 1. Binding protein with a strong affinity to the bleomycin family of antibiotics. Binds to CL990; an antimitotic-antibiotic compound. From Klebsiella pneumoniae.
   3819..3940    +  polyA_signal   SV40 poly(A) signal: SV40 polyadenylation signal
   4013..4029    -  protein_bind   lac operator: The lac repressor binds to the lac operator to inhibit transcription in E. coli. This inhibition can be relieved by adding lactose or isopropyl-β-D-thiogalactopyranoside (IPTG). lac repressor encoded by lacI
   4037..4067    -  promoter       lac promoter: promoter for the E. coli lac operon
   4082..4103    -  protein_bind   CAP binding site: CAP binding activates transcription in the presence of cAMP. E. coli catabolite activator protein
   4116..4208    -  CDS            lacI (fragment): lac repressor; lacI; The lac repressor binds to the lac operator to inhibit transcription in E. coli. This inhibition can be relieved by adding lactose or isopropyl-β-D-thiogalactopyranoside (IPTG).
   4391..4976    -  rep_origin     ori: high-copy-number ColE1/pMB1/pBR322/pUC origin of replication
   5147..6007    -  CDS            AmpR: β-lactamase; bla; confers resistance to ampicillin, carbenicillin, and related antibiotics
   6008..6112    -  promoter       AmpR promoter: bla
>Addgene plasmid #67302 | pcDNA3.1_Lifeact-mCherry | depositor full sequence | sequence record 116165 | pcDNA3.1_Lifeact-mCherry sequence 6143 bps
GACGGATCGGGAGATCTCCCGATCCCCTATGGTGCACTCTCAGTACAATCTGCTCTGATGCCGCATAGTT
AAGCCAGTATCTGCTCCCTGCTTGTGTGTTGGAGGTCGCTGAGTAGTGCGCGAGCAAAATTTAAGCTACA
ACAAGGCAAGGCTTGACCGACAATTGCATGAAGAATCTGCTTAGGGTTAGGCGTTTTGCGCTGCTTCGCG
ATGTACGGGCCAGATATACGCGTTGACATTGATTATTGACTAGTTATTAATAGTAATCAATTACGGGGTC
ATTAGTTCATAGCCCATATATGGAGTTCCGCGTTACATAACTTACGGTAAATGGCCCGCCTGGCTGACCG
CCCAACGACCCCCGCCCATTGACGTCAATAATGACGTATGTTCCCATAGTAACGCCAATAGGGACTTTCC
ATTGACGTCAATGGGTGGAGTATTTACGGTAAACTGCCCACTTGGCAGTACATCAAGTGTATCATATGCC
AAGTACGCCCCCTATTGACGTCAATGACGGTAAATGGCCCGCCTGGCATTATGCCCAGTACATGACCTTA
TGGGACTTTCCTACTTGGCAGTACATCTACGTATTAGTCATCGCTATTACCATGGTGATGCGGTTTTGGC
AGTACATCAATGGGCGTGGATAGCGGTTTGACTCACGGGGATTTCCAAGTCTCCACCCCATTGACGTCAA
TGGGAGTTTGTTTTGGCACCAAAATCAACGGGACTTTCCAAAATGTCGTAACAACTCCGCCCCATTGACG
CAAATGGGCGGTAGGCGTGTACGGTGGGAGGTCTATATAAGCAGAGCTCTCTGGCTAACTAGAGAACCCA
CTGCTTACTGGCTTATCGAAATTAATACGACTCACTATAGGGAGACCCAAGCTGGCTAGCGTTTAAACTT
AAGCTTGCCGCCATGGGCGTGGCCGACCTGATCAAGAAGTTCGAGAGCATCAGCAAGGAGGAGGGCGACC
CACCTGTGGCCACCATGGTGAGCAAGGGCGAGGAGGATAACATGGCCATCATCAAGGAGTTCATGCGCTT
CAAGGTGCACATGGAGGGCTCCGTGAACGGCCACGAGTTCGAGATCGAGGGCGAGGGCGAGGGCCGCCCC
TACGAGGGCACCCAGACCGCCAAGCTGAAGGTGACCAAGGGTGGCCCCCTGCCCTTCGCCTGGGACATCC
TGTCCCCTCAGTTCATGTACGGCTCCAAGGCCTACGTGAAGCACCCCGCCGACATCCCCGACTACTTGAA
GCTGTCCTTCCCCGAGGGCTTCAAGTGGGAGCGCGTGATGAACTTCGAGGACGGCGGCGTGGTGACCGTG
ACCCAGGACTCCTCCCTGCAGGACGGCGAGTTCATCTACAAGGTGAAGCTGCGCGGCACCAACTTCCCCT
CCGACGGCCCCGTAATGCAGAAGAAGACCATGGGCTGGGAGGCCTCCTCCGAGCGGATGTACCCCGAGGA
CGGCGCCCTGAAGGGCGAGATCAAGCAGAGGCTGAAGCTGAAGGACGGCGGCCACTACGACGCTGAGGTC
AAGACCACCTACAAGGCCAAGAAGCCCGTGCAGCTGCCCGGCGCCTACAACGTCAACATCAAGTTGGACA
TCACCTCCCACAACGAGGACTACACCATCGTGGAACAGTACGAACGCGCCGAGGGCCGCCACTCCACCGG
CGGCATGGACGAGCTGTACAAGTAATCTAGAGGGCCCGTTTAAACCCGCTGATCAGCCTCGACTGTGCCT
TCTAGTTGCCAGCCATCTGTTGTTTGCCCCTCCCCCGTGCCTTCCTTGACCCTGGAAGGTGCCACTCCCA
CTGTCCTTTCCTAATAAAATGAGGAAATTGCATCGCATTGTCTGAGTAGGTGTCATTCTATTCTGGGGGG
TGGGGTGGGGCAGGACAGCAAGGGGGAGGATTGGGAAGACAATAGCAGGCATGCTGGGGATGCGGTGGGC
TCTATGGCTTCTGAGGCGGAAAGAACCAGCTGGGGCTCTAGGGGGTATCCCC
[124 nt withheld, positions 2013-2136]
C
[91 nt withheld, positions 2138-2228]
A
[49 nt withheld, positions 2230-2278]
CCTTTGACGTTGGAGTCCACGTTCTTT
[37 nt withheld, positions 2306-2342]
ACCCTATCTCGGTCTATTCTTTTGATTTATAAGGGATTTTGCCGATTTCGGCCTATTGGTTAAAAAATGA
GCTGATTTAACAAAAATTTAACGCGAATTAATTCTGTGGAATGTGTGTCAGTTAGGGTGTGGAAAGTCCC
CAGGCTCCCCAGCAGGCAGAAGTATGCAAAGCATGCATCTCAATTAGTCAGCAACCAGGTGTGGAAAGTC
CCCAGGCTCCCCAGCAGGCAGAAGTATGCAAAGCATGCATCTCAATTAGTCAGCAACCATAGTCCCGCCC
CTAACTCCGCCCATCCCGCCCCTAACTCCGCCCAGTTCCGCCCATTCTCCGCCCCATGGCTGACTAATTT
TTTTTATTTATGCAGAGGCCGAGGCCGCCTCTGCCTCTGAGCTATTCCAGAAGTAGTGAGGAGGCTTTTT
TGGAGGCCTAGGCTTTTGCAAAAAGCTCCCGGGAGCTTGTATATCCATTTTCGGATCTGATCAAGAGACA
GGATGAGGATCGTTTCGCATGATTGAACAAGATGGATTGCACGCAGGTTCTCCGGCCGCTTGGGTGGAGA
GGCTATTCGGCTATGACTGGGCACAACAGACAATCGGCTGCTCTGATGCCGCCGTGTTCCGGCTGTCAGC
GCAGGGGCGCCCGGTTCTTTTTGTCAAGACCGACCTGTCCGGTGCCCTGAATGAACTGCAGGACGAGGCA
GCGCGGCTATCGTGGCTGGCCACGACGGGCGTTCCTTGCGCAGCTGTGCTCGACGTTGTCACTGAAGCGG
GAAGGGACTGGCTGCTATTGGGCGAAGTGCCGGGGCAGGATCTCCTGTCATCTCACCTTGCTCCTGCCGA
GAAAGTATCCATCATGGCTGATGCAATGCGGCGGCTGCATACGCTTGATCCGGCTACCTGCCCATTCGAC
CACCAAGCGAAACATCGCATCGAGCGAGCACGTACTCGGATGGAAGCCGGTCTTGTCGATCAGGATGATC
TGGACGAAGAGCATCAGGGGCTCGCGCCAGCCGAACTGTTCGCCAGGCTCAAGGCGCGCATGCCCGACGG
CGAGGATCTCGTCGTGACCCATGGCGATGCCTGCTTGCCGAATATCATGGTGGAAAATGGCCGCTTTTCT
GGATTCATCGACTGTGGCCGGCTGGGTGTGGCGGACCGCTATCAGGACATAGCGTTGGCTACCCGTGATA
TTGCTGAAGAGCTTGGCGGCGAATGGGCTGACCGCTTCCTCGTGCTTTACGGTATCGCCGCTCCCGATTC
GCAGCGCATCGCCTTCTATCGCCTTCTTGACGAGTTCTTCTGAGCGGGACTCTGGGGTTCGAAATGACCG
ACCAAGCGACGCCCAACCTGCCATCACGAGATTTCGATTCCACCGCCGCCTTCTATGAAAGGTTGGGCTT
CGGAATCGTTTTCCGGGACGCCGGCTGGATGATCCTCCAGCGCGGGGATCTCATGCTGGAGTTCTTCGCC
CACCCCAACTTGTTTATTGCAGCTTATAATGGTTACAAATAAAGCAATAGCATCACAAATTTCACAAATA
AAGCATTTTTTTCACTGCATTCTAGTTGTGGTTTGTCCAAACTCATCAATGTATCTTATCATGTCTGTAT
ACCGTCGACCTCTAGCTAGAGCTTGGCGTAATCATGGTCATAGCTGTTTCCTGTGTGAAATTGTTATCCG
CTCACAATTCCACACAACATACGAGCCGGAAGCATAAAGTGTAAAGCCTGGGGTGCCTAATGAGTGAGCT
AACTCACATTAATTGCGTTGCGCTCACTGCCCGCTTTCCAGTCGGGAAACCTGTCGTGCCAGCTGCATTA
ATGAATCGGCCAACGCGCGGGGAGAGGCGGTTTGCGTATTGGGCGCTCTTCCGCTTCCTCGCTCACTGAC
TCGCTGCGCTCGGTCGTTCGGCTGCGGCGAGCGGTATCAGCTCACTCAAAGGCGGTAATACGGTTATCCA
CAGAATCAGGGGATAACGCAGGAAAGAACATGTGAGCAAAAGGCCAGCAAAAGGCCAGGAACCGTAAAAA
GGCCGCGTTGCTGGCGTTTTTCCATAGGCTCCGCCCCCCTGACGAGCATCACAAAAATCGACGCTCAAGT
CAGAGGTGGCGAAACCCGACAGGACTATAAAGATACCAGGCGTTTCCCCCTGGAAGCTCCCTCGTGCGCT
CTCCTGTTCCGACCCTGCCGCTTACCGGATACCTGTCCGCCTTTCTCCCTTCGGGAAGCGTGGCGCTTTC
TCATAGCTCACGCTGTAGGTATCTCAGTTCGGTGTAGGTCGTTCGCTCCAAGCTGGGCTGTGTGCACGAA
CCCCCCGTTCAGCCCGACCGCTGCGCCTTATCCGGTAACTATCGTCTTGAGTCCAACCCGGTAAGACACG
ACTTATCGCCACTGGCAGCAGCCACTGGTAACAGGATTAGCAGAGCGAGGTATGTAGGCGGTGCTACAGA
GTTCTTGAAGTGGTGGCCTAACTACGGCTACACTAGAAGAACAGTATTTGGTATCTGCGCTCTGCTGAAG
CCAGTTACCTTCGGAAAAAGAGTTGGTAGCTCTTGATCCGGCAAACAAACCACCGCTGGTAGCGGTTTTT
TTGTTTGCAAGCAGCAGATTACGCGCAGAAAAAAAGGATCTCAAGAAGATCCTTTGATCTTTTCTACGGG
GTCTGACGCTCAGTGGAACGAAAACTCACGTTAAGGGATTTTGGTCATGAGATTATCAAAAAGGATCTTC
ACCTAGATCCTTTTAAATTAAAAATGAAGTTTTAAATCAATCTAAAGTATATATGAGTAAACTTGGTCTG
ACAGTTACCAATGCTTAATCAGTGAGGCACCTATCTCAGCGATCTGTCTATTTCGTTCATCCATAGTTGC
CTGACTCCCCGTCGTGTAGATAACTACGATACGGGAGGGCTTACCATCTGGCCCCAGTGCTGCAATGATA
CCGCGAGACCCACGCTCACCGGCTCCAGATTTATCAGCAATAAACCAGCCAGCCGGAAGGGCCGAGCGCA
GAAGTGGTCCTGCAACTTTATCCGCCTCCATCCAGTCTATTAATTGTTGCCGGGAAGCTAGAGTAAGTAG
TTCGCCAGTTAATAGTTTGCGCAACGTTGTTGCCATTGCTACAGGCATCGTGGTGTCACGCTCGTCGTTT
GGTATGGCTTCATTCAGCTCCGGTTCCCAACGATCAAGGCGAGTTACATGATCCCCCATGTTGTGCAAAA
AAGCGGTTAGCTCCTTCGGTCCTCCGATCGTTGTCAGAAGTAAGTTGGCCGCAGTGTTATCACTCATGGT
TATGGCAGCACTGCATAATTCTCTTACTGTCATGCCATCCGTAAGATGCTTTTCTGTGACTGGTGAGTAC
TCAACCAAGTCATTCTGAGAATAGTGTATGCGGCGACCGAGTTGCTCTTGCCCGGCGTCAATACGGGATA
ATACCGCGCCACATAGCAGAACTTTAAAAGTGCTCATCATTGGAAAACGTTCTTCGGGGCGAAAACTCTC
AAGGATCTTACCGCTGTTGAGATCCAGTTCGATGTAACCCACTCGTGCACCCAACTGATCTTCAGCATCT
TTTACTTTCACCAGCGTTTCTGGGTGAGCAAAAACAGGAAGGCAAAATGCCGCAAAAAAGGGAATAAGGG
CGACACGGAAATGTTGAATACTCATACTCTTCCTTTTTCAATATTATTGAAGCATTTATCAGGGTTATTG
TCTCATGAGCGGATACATATTTGAATGTATTTAGAAAAATAAACAAATAGGGGTTCCGCGCACATTTCCC
CGAAAAGTGCCACCTGACGTC
