>Addgene plasmid #67302 | pcDNA3.1_Lifeact-mCherry | addgene partial sequence | sequence record 118125 | CMV-F 5'-CGCAAATGGGCGGTAGGCGTG-3'
ACTAGAGAACCCACTGCTTACTGGCTTATCGAAATTAATACGACTCACTATAGGGAGACCCAAGCTGGCT
AGCGTTTAAACTTAAGCTTGCCGCCATGGGCGTGGCCGACCTGATCAAGAAGTTCGAGAGCATCAGCAAG
GAGGAGGGCGACCCACCTGTGGCCACCATGGTGAGCAAGGGCGAGGAGGATAACATGGCCATCATCAAGG
AGTTCATGCGCTTCAAGGTGCACATGGAGGGCTCCGTGAACGGCCACGAGTTCGAGATCGAGGGCGAGGG
CGAGGGCCGCCCCTACGAGGGCACCCAGACCGCCAAGCTGAAGGTGACCAAGGGTGGCCCCCTGCCCTTC
GCCTGGGACATCCTGTCCCCTCAGTTCATGTACGGCTCCAAGGCCTACGTGAAGCACCCCGCCGACATCC
CCGACTACTTGAAGCTGTCCTTCCCCGAGGGCTTCAAGTGGGAGCGCGTGATGAACTTCGAGGACGGCGG
CGTGGTGACCGTGACCCAGGACTCCTCCCTGCAGGACGGCGAGTTCATCTACAAGGTGAAGCTGCGCGGC
ACCAACTTCCCCTCCGACGGCCCCGTAATGCAGAAGAAGACCATGGGCTGGGAGGCCTCCTCCGAGCGGA
TGTACCCCGAGGACGGCGCCCTGAAGGGCGAGATCAAGCAGAGGCTGAAGCTGAAGGACGGCGGCCACTA
CGACGCTGAGGTCAAGACCACCTACAAGGCCAAGAAGCCCGTGCAGCTGCCCGGCGCCTACAACGTCAAC
ATCAAGTTGGACATCACCTCCCACAACGAGGACTACACCATCGTGGAACAGTACGAACGCGCCGAGGGCC
GCCACTCCACCGGCGGCATGGACGAGCTGTACAAGTAATCTAGAGG
