>Addgene plasmid #67302 | pcDNA3.1_Lifeact-mCherry | addgene partial sequence | sequence record 118220 | BGH-rev 5'-TAGAAGGCACAGTCGAGG-3'
ACTTGTACAGCTCGTCCATGCCGCCGGTGGAGTGGCGGCCCTCGGCGCGTTCGTACTGTTCCACGATGGT
GTAGTCCTCGTTGTGGGAGGTGATGTCCAACTTGATGTTGACGTTGTAGGCGCCGGGCAGCTGCACGGGC
TTCTTGGCCTTGTAGGTGGTCTTGACCTCAGCGTCGTAGTGGCCGCCGTCCTTCAGCTTCAGCCTCTGCT
TGATCTCGCCCTTCAGGGCGCCGTCCTCGGGGTACATCCGCTCGGAGGAGGCCTCCCAGCCCATGGTCTT
CTTCTGCATTACGGGGCCGTCGGAGGGGAAGTTGGTGCCGCGCAGCTTCACCTTGTAGATGAACTCGCCG
TCCTGCAGGGAGGAGTCCTGGGTCACGGTCACCACGCCGCCGTCCTCGAAGTTCATCACGCGCTCCCACT
TGAAGCCCTCGGGGAAGGACAGCTTCAAGTAGTCGGGGATGTCGGCGGGGTGCTTCACGTAGGCCTTGGA
GCCGTACATGAACTGAGGGGACAGGATGTCCCAGGCGAAGGGCAGGGGGCCACCCTTGGTCACCTTCAGC
TTGGCGGTCTGGGTGCCCTCGTAGGGGCGGCCCTCGCCCTCGCCCTCGATCTCGAACTCGTGGCCGTTCA
CGGAGCCCTCCATGTGCACCTTGAAGCGCATGAACTCCTTGATGATGGCCATGTTATCCTCCTCGCCCTT
GCTCACCATGGTGGCCACAGGTGGGTCGCCCTCCTCCTTGCTGATGCTCTCGAACTTCTTGATCAGGTCG
GCCACGCCCATGGCGGCAAGCTTA
